Addgene plasmid #198172: pACT2-μ1B (137-423)
Purpose: Expression of GAL4 transcriptional activation domain (AD)-AP-1 μ1B (137-423) fusion protein in yeast (yeast two-hybrid assays)
Depositing lab: Juan Bonifacino. Depositing organization: National Institute of Child Health and Human Development (NICHD). Publication: The adaptor protein-1 mu1B subunit expands the repertoire of basolateral sorting signal recognition in epithelial cells. Guo X, Mattera R, Ren X, Chen Y, Retamal C, Gonzalez A, Bonifacino JS. Dev Cell. 2013 Nov 11;27(3):353-66. doi: 10.1016/j.devcel.2013.10.006. PubMed 24229647.
Backbone
  Vector backbone: pACT2
  Backbone size w/o insert (bp): 8117
  Total vector size (bp): 8981
  Vector type: Yeast Expression
  Selectable markers: LEU2
Growth in bacteria
  Bacterial resistance: Ampicillin, 100 μg/mL
  Growth temperature: 37°C
  Growth strain: DH5alpha
  Copy number: Unknown
Gene/Insert
  Gene/Insert name: AP-1 μ1B (137-423)
  Species: H. sapiens (human)
  Insert size (bp): 864
  Promoter: ADH1
  Tag / fusion protein: GAL4 transcriptional activation domain (AD) fragment (N terminal on backbone); HA tag (N terminal on backbone)
  Cloning method: Restriction Enzyme; 5′ cloning site EcoRI (not destroyed); 3′ cloning site XhoI (not destroyed)
  Sequencing primers: 5′ GAL4 transcriptional activation domain (AD) forward; 3′ GAL4 transcriptional activation domain (AD) reverse
Terms and licenses: Academic/Nonprofit Terms; Industry Terms: Not Available to Industry
How to cite: pACT2-μ1B (137-423) was a gift from Juan Bonifacino (Addgene plasmid # 198172 ; http://n2t.net/addgene:198172 ; RRID:Addgene_198172)
