[The description below was written by a language model from this plasmid's Addgene catalogue record and pLannotate feature annotations shown in this document.]
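Description:
pACT2-μ1B (137-423) is a yeast two-hybrid "prey" plasmid built on the pACT2 backbone. It expresses residues 137-423 of the human AP-1 clathrin adaptor μ1B subunit (AP1M2) fused to the GAL4 transcriptional activation domain. As a yeast–E. coli shuttle vector, it replicates in Saccharomyces cerevisiae as a multicopy episome from the 2μ origin and is selected by LEU2 complementation of leucine auxotrophy. In bacteria it is maintained through a ColE1/pMB1-type origin and selected with ampicillin resistance (bla). pBR322-derived remnants, namely a bom site and a rop fragment, are also annotated.

The expression cassette runs from the yeast ADH1 promoter to the ADH1 terminator. It encodes, in order, an SV40 large T nuclear localization signal, the GAL4 activation domain, an HA epitope tag and the 864 bp μ1B fragment, which was cloned between retained EcoRI and XhoI sites. The NLS directs the fusion to the nucleus. If the μ1B portion binds a bait fused to a DNA-binding domain, the activation domain is recruited to reporter genes and switches them on, while the HA tag allows the fusion protein to be detected. AP-1 sorts proteins at the trans-Golgi network and endosomes and recognises sorting signals in the cytosolic tails of transmembrane cargo, so the plasmid is suited to testing interactions between μ1B and such signals. The associated publication concerns basolateral sorting signals in epithelial cells.

Downstream of the terminator the annotation shows six loxP sites in the same orientation, although the record does not explain why there are so many. The sequenced record is 9,171 nt, somewhat longer than the catalogued total of 8,981 bp.
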