Features (pLannotate 1.2.2; 23 found; start..end, strand, type, name):
     32..72      -  CDS            rop (fragment): Rop protein, which maintains plasmids at low copy number; rop
     72..468     +  promoter       ADH1 promoter: S. cerevisiae ADH1; promoter for alcohol dehydrogenase 1
    514..533     +  CDS            SV40 NLS (fragment): nuclear localization signal of SV40 (simian virus 40) large T antigen
    550..891     +  CDS            GAL4 activation domain: activation domain of the GAL4 transcriptional activator; Saccharomyces cerevisiae GAL4 (truncated)
    904..930     +  CDS            3xHA (fragment): three tandem HA epitope tags
    973..1839    +  CDS            AP1M2 (fragment): AP1M2_HUMAN - Experimental evidence at protein level: Swiss-Prot protein existence level 1. Subunit of clathrin-associated adaptor protein complex 1 that plays a role in protein sorting in the trans-Golgi network (TGN) and endosomes. The AP complexes mediate the recruitment of clathrin to membranes and the recognition of sorting signals within the cytosolic tails of transmembrane cargo molecules. From Homo sapiens (Human).
   2092..2226    +  CDS            ADH1 (fragment): ADH1_YEAST - Also known as ADC1. Experimental evidence at protein level: Swiss-Prot protein existence level 1. This isozyme preferentially catalyzes the conversion of primary unbranched alcohols to their corresponding aldehydes. Also shows activity toward secondary alcohols. From Saccharomyces cerevisiae (strain ATCC 204508 / S288c) (Baker's yeast).
   2230..2417    +  terminator     ADH1 terminator: S. cerevisiae ADH1; transcription terminator for the S. cerevisiae alcohol dehydrogenase 1 (ADH1) gene
   2438..2471    +  protein_bind   loxP: Cre-mediated recombination occurs in the 8-bp core sequence (GCATACAT). Cre recombinase
   2549..2582    +  protein_bind   loxP: Cre-mediated recombination occurs in the 8-bp core sequence (GCATACAT). Cre recombinase
   2626..2659    +  protein_bind   loxP: Cre-mediated recombination occurs in the 8-bp core sequence (GCATACAT). Cre recombinase
   2737..2770    +  protein_bind   loxP: Cre-mediated recombination occurs in the 8-bp core sequence (GCATACAT). Cre recombinase
   2814..2847    +  protein_bind   loxP: Cre-mediated recombination occurs in the 8-bp core sequence (GCATACAT). Cre recombinase
   2925..2958    +  protein_bind   loxP: Cre-mediated recombination occurs in the 8-bp core sequence (GCATACAT). Cre recombinase
   2983..3105    +  CDS            NFS1 (fragment): NFS1_YEAST - Also known as SPL1 From Saccharomyces cerevisiae (strain ATCC 204508 / S288c) (Baker's yeast).
   3470..4561    -  CDS            LEU2: LEU3_YEAST - Experimental evidence at protein level: Swiss-Prot protein existence level 1. Catalyzes the oxidation of 3-carboxy-2-hydroxy-4- methylpentanoate (3-isopropylmalate) to 3-carboxy-4-methyl-2- oxopentanoate. The product decarboxylates to 4-methyl-2 oxopentanoate. From Saccharomyces cerevisiae (strain ATCC 204508 / S288c) (Baker's yeast).
   4562..4967    -  promoter       LEU2 promoter: S. cerevisiae LEU2
   4931..5290    +  CDS            RAF1 (fragment): RAF_YEAST - Experimental evidence at transcript level: Swiss-Prot protein existence level 2. Antagonizes transcriptional repression of recombinase FLP by REP1-REP2. May play a role in plasmid partitioning. From Saccharomyces cerevisiae (strain ATCC 204508 / S288c) (Baker's yeast).
   5444..6786    -  rep_origin     2μ ori: yeast 2μ plasmid origin of replication
   7051..7155    +  promoter       AmpR promoter: bla
   7156..8016    +  CDS            AmpR: β-lactamase; bla; confers resistance to ampicillin, carbenicillin, and related antibiotics
   8187..8775    +  rep_origin     ori: high-copy-number ColE1/pMB1/pBR322/pUC origin of replication
   8961..9101    -  misc_feature   bom: basis of mobility region from pBR322
>Addgene plasmid #198172 | pACT2-μ1B (137-423) | addgene full sequence | sequence record 387535 | Addgene NGS Result
AAGCTGTGACCGTCTCCGGGAGCTGCATGTGTCAGAGGTTTTCACCGTCATCACCGAAACGCGCGAGGCA
GCAACTTCTTTTCTTTTTTTTTCTTTTCTCTCTCCCCCGTTGTTGTCTCACCATATCCGCAATGACAAAA
AAATGATGGAAGACACTAAAGGAAAAAATTAACGACAAAGACAGCACCAACAGATGTCGTTGTTCCAGAG
CTGATGAGGGGTATCTCGAAGCACACGAAACTTTTTCCTTCCTTCATTCACGCACACTACTCTCTAATGA
GCAACGGTATACGGCCTTCCTTCCAGTTACTTGAATTTGAAATAAAAAAAAGTTTGCTGTCTTGCTATCA
AGTATAAATAGACCTGCAATTATTAATCTTTTGTTTCCTCGTCATTGTTCTCGTTCCCTTTCTTCCTTGT
TTCTTTTTCTGCACAATATTTCAAGCTATACCAAGCATACAATCAACTCCAAGCTTTGCAAAGATGGATA
AAGCGGAATTAATTCCCGAGCCTCCAAAAAAGAAGAGAAAGGTCGAATTGGGTACCGCCGCCAATTTTAA
TCAAAGTGGGAATATTGCTGATAGCTCATTGTCCTTCACTTTCACTAACAGTAGCAACGGTCCGAACCTC
ATAACAACTCAAACAAATTCTCAAGCGCTTTCACAACCAATTGCCTCCTCTAACGTTCATGATAACTTCA
TGAATAATGAAATCACGGCTAGTAAAATTGATGATGGTAATAATTCAAAACCACTGTCACCTGGTTGGAC
GGACCAAACTGCGTATAACGCGTTTGGAATCACTACAGGGATGTTTAATACCACTACAATGGATGATGTA
TATAACTATCTATTCGATGATGAAGATACCCCACCAAACCCAAAAAAAGAGATCTCTATGGCTTACCCAT
ACGATGTTCCAGATTACGCTAGCTTGGGTGGTCATATGGCCATGGAGGCCCCGGGGATCCGAATTCGACA
GCAGAGCAACAAGCTGGAGACGGGCAAGTCACGGGTGCCACCCACTGTCACCAACGCTGTGTCCTGGCGC
TCCGAGGGTATCAAGTATAAGAAGAACGAGGTCTTCATTGATGTCATAGAGTCTGTCAACCTGCTGGTCA
ATGCCAACGGCAGCGTCCTTCTGAGCGAAATCGTCGGTACCATCAAGCTCAAGGTGTTTCTGTCAGGAAT
GCCAGAGCTGCGGCTGGGCCTCAATGACCGCGTGCTCTTCGAGCTCACTGGCCGCAGCAAGAACAAATCA
GTAGAGCTGGAGGATGTAAAATTCCACCAGTGCGTGCGGCTCTCTCGCTTTGACAACGACCGCACCATCT
CCTTCATCCCGCCTGATGGTGACTTTGAGCTCATGTCATACCGCCTCAGCACCCAGGTCAAGCCACTGAT
CTGGATTGAGTCTGTCATTGAGAAGTTCTCCCACAGCCGCGTGGAGATCATGGTCAAGGCCAAGGGGCAG
TTTAAGAAACAGTCAGTGGCCAACGGTGTGGAGATATCTGTGCCTGTACCCAGCGATGCCGACTCCCCCA
GATTCAAGACCAGTGTGGGCAGCGCCAAGTATGTGCCGGAGAGAAACGTCGTGATTTGGAGTATTAAGTC
TTTCCCGGGGGGCAAGGAGTACTTGATGCGAGCCCACTTTGGCCTCCCCAGTGTGGAAAAGGAAGAGGTG
GAGGGCCGGCCCCCCATCGGGGTCAAGTTTGAGATCCCCTACTTCACCGTCTCTGGGATCCAGGTCCGAT
ACATGAAGATCATTGAGAAAAGTGGTTACCAGGCCCTGCCCTGGGTTCGCTACATCACCCAGAGTGGCGA
TTACCAACTTCGTACCAGCTAGACTCGAGAGATCTATGAATCGTAGATACTGAAAAACCCCGCAAGTTCA
CTTCAACTGTGCATCGTGCACCATCTCAATTTCTTTCATTTATACATCGTTTTGCCTTCTTTTATGTAAC
TATACTCCTCTAAGTTTCAATCTTGGCCATGTAACCTCTGATCTATAGAATTTTTTAAATGACTAGAATT
AATGCCCATCTTTTTTTTGGACCTAAATTCTTCATGAAAATATATTACGAGGGCTTATTCAGAAGCTTTG
GACTTCTTCGCCAGAGGTTTGGTCAAGTCTCCAATCAAGGTTGTCGGCTTGTCTACCTTGCCAGAAATTT
ACGAAAAGATGGAAAAGGGTCAAATCGTTGGTAGATACGTTGTTGACACTTCTAAATAAGCGAATTTCTT
ATGATTTATGATTTTTATTATTAAATAAGTTATAAAAAAAATAAGTGTATACAAATTTTAAAGTGACTCT
TAGGTTTTAAAACGAAAATTCTTATTCTTGAGTAACTCTTTCCTGTAGGTCAGGTTGCTTTCTCAGGTAT
AGCATGAGGTCGCTCTTATTGACCACACCTCTACCGGCATGCCGGTCGAGGGACCTAATAACTTCGTATA
GCATACATTATACGAAGTTATATTAAGGGTTCCGGATCGCGGCCGCTCGACCTGCAGCCAAGCTAGCTTG
GCTGGACGTAAACTCCTCTTCAGACCTAATAACTTCGTATAGCATACATTATACGAAGTTATATTAAGGG
TTATTGAATATGATCGGAATTGGTCGAGGGACCTAATAACTTCGTATAGCATACATTATACGAAGTTATA
TTAAGGGTTCCGGATCGCGGCCGCTCGACCTGCAGCCAAGCTAGCTTGGCTGGACGTAAACTCCTCTTCA
GACCTAATAACTTCGTATAGCATACATTATACGAAGTTATATTAAGGGTTATTGAATATGATCGGAATTG
GTCGAGGGACCTAATAACTTCGTATAGCATACATTATACGAAGTTATATTAAGGGTTCCGGATCGCGGCC
GCTCGACCTGCAGCCAAGCTAGCTTGGCTGGACGTAAACTCCTCTTCAGACCTAATAACTTCGTATAGCA
TACATTATACGAAGTTATATTAAGGGTTATTGAATATGATCGGAATTGGTCGACTACGTCGTTAAGGCCG
TTTCTGACAGAGTAAAATTCTTGAGGGAACTTTCACCATTATGGGAAATGGTTCAAGAAGGTATTGACTT
AAACTCCATCAAATGGTCAGGTCATTGAGTGTTTTTTATTTGTTGTATTTTTTTTTTTTTAGAGAAAATC
CTCCAATATATAAATTAGGAATCATAGTTTCATGATTTTCTGTTACACCTAACTTTTTGTGTGGTGCCCT
CCTCCTTGTCAATATTAATGTTAAAGTGCAATTCTTTTTCCTTATCACGTTGAGCCATTAGTATCAATTT
GCTTACCTGTATTCCTTTACATCCTCCTTTTTCTCCTTCTTGATAAATGTATGTAGATTGCGTATATAGT
TTCGTCTACCCTATGAACATATTCCATTTTGTAATTTCGTGTCGTTTCTATTATGAATTTCATTTATAAA
GTTTATGTACAAATATCATAAAAAAAGAGAATCTTTTTAAGCAAGGATTTTCTTAACTTCTTCGGCGACA
GCATCACCGACTTCGGTGGTACTGTTGGAACCACCTAAATCACCAGTTCTGATACCTGCATCCAAAACCT
TTTTAACTGCATCTTCAATGGCCTTACCTTCTTCAGGCAAGTTCAATGACAATTTCAACATCATTGCAGC
AGACAAGATAGTGGCGATAGGGTTGACCTTATTCTTTGGCAAATCTGGAGCAGAACCGTGGCATGGTTCG
TACAAACCAAATGCGGTGTTCTTGTCTGGCAAAGAGGCCAAGGACGCAGATGGCAACAAACCCAAGGAAC
CTGGGATAACGGAGGCTTCATCGGAGATGATATCACCAAACATGTTGCTGGTGATTATAATACCATTTAG
GTGGGTTGGGTTCTTAACTAGGATCATGGCGGCAGAATCAATCAATTGATGTTGAACCTTCAATGTAGGA
AATTCGTTCTTGATGGTTTCCTCCACAGTTTTTCTCCATAATCTTGAAGAGGCCAAAACATTAGCTTTAT
CCAAGGACCAAATAGGCAATGGTGGCTCATGTTGTAGGGCCATGAAAGCGGCCATTCTTGTGATTCTTTG
CACTTCTGGAACGGTGTATTGTTCACTATCCCAAGCGACACCATCACCATCGTCTTCCTTTCTCTTACCA
AAGTAAATACCTCCCACTAATTCTCTGACAACAACGAAGTCAGTACCTTTAGCAAATTGTGGCTTGATTG
GAGATAAGTCTAAAAGAGAGTCGGATGCAAAGTTACATGGTCTTAAGTTGGCGTACAATTGAAGTTCTTT
ACGGATTTTTAGTAAACCTTGTTCAGGTCTAACACTACCTGTACCCCATTTAGGACCACCCACAGCACCT
AACAAAACGGCATCAGCCTTCTTGGAGGCTTCCAGCGCCTCATCTGGAAGTGGAACACCTGTAGCATCGA
TAGCAGCACCACCAATTAAATGATTTTCGAAATCGAACTTGACATTGGAACGAACATCAGAAATAGCTTT
AAGAACCTTAATGGCTTCGGCTGTGATTTCTTGACCAACGTGGTCACCTGGCAAAACGACGATCTTCTTA
GGGGCAGACATTAGAATGGTATATCCTTGAAATATATATATATATTGCTGAAATGTAAAAGGTAAGAAAA
GTTAGAAAGTAAGACGATTGCTAACCACCTATTGGAAAAAACAATAGGTCCTTAAATAATATTGTCAACT
TCAAGTATTGTGATGCAAGCATTTAGTCATGAACGCTTCTCTATTCTATATGAAAAGCCGGTTCCGGCGC
TCTCACCTTTCCTTTTTCTCCCAATTTTTCAGTTGAAAAAGGTATATGCGTCAGGCGACCTCTGAAATTA
ACAAAAAATTTCCAGTCATCGAATTTGATTCTGTGCGATAGCGCCCCTGTGTGTTCTCGTTATGTTGAGG
AAAAAAATAATGGTTGCTAAGAGATTCGAACTCTTGCATCTTACGATACCTGAGTATTCCCACAGTTCCT
TACCACTCTTTTGTTACTCTATTGATCCAGCTCAGCAAAGGCAGTGTGATCTAAGATTCTATCTTCGCGA
TGTAGTAAAACTAGCTAGACCGAGAAAGAGACTAGAAATGCAAAAGGCACTTCTACAATGGCTGCCATCA
TTATTATCCGATGTGACGCTGCAGCTTCTCAATGATATTCGAATACGCTTTGAGGAGATACAGCCTAATA
TCCGACAAACTGTTTTACAGATTTACGATCGTACTTGTTACCCATCATTGAATTTTGAACATCCGAACCT
GGGAGTTTTCCCTGAAACAGATAGTATATTTGAACCTGTATAATAATATATAGTCTAGCGCTTTACGGAA
GACAATGTATGTATTTCGGTTCCTGGAGAAACTATTGCATCTATTGCATAGGTAATCTTGCACGTCGCAT
CCCCGGTTCATTTTCTGCGTTTCCATCTTGCACTTCAATAGCATATCTTTGTTAACGAAGCATCTGTGCT
TCATTTTGTAGAACAAAAATGCAACGCGAGAGCGCTAATTTTTCAAACAAAGAATCTGAGCTGCATTTTT
ACAGAACAGAAATGCAACGCGAAAGCGCTATTTTACCAACGAAGAATCTGTGCTTCATTTTTGTAAAACA
AAAATGCAACGCGAGAGCGCTAATTTTTCAAACAAAGAATCTGAGCTGCATTTTTACAGAACAGAAATGC
AACGCGAGAGCGCTATTTTACCAACAAAGAATCTATACTTCTTTTTTGTTCTACAAAAATGCATCCCGAG
AGCGCTATTTTTCTAACAAAGCATCTTAGATTACTTTTTTTCTCCTTTGTGCGCTCTATAATGCAGTCTC
TTGATAACTTTTTGCACTGTAGGTCCGTTAAGGTTAGAAGAAGGCTACTTTGGTGTCTATTTTCTCTTCC
ATAAAAAAAGCCTGACTCCACTTCCCGCGTTTACTGATTACTAGCGAAGCTGCGGGTGCATTTTTTCAAG
ATAAAGGCATCCCCGATTATATTCTATACCGATGTGGATTGCGCATACTTTGTGAACAGAAAGTGATAGC
GTTGATGATTCTTCATTGGTCAGAAAATTATGAACGGTTTCTTCTATTTTGTCTCTATATACTACGTATA
GGAAATGTTTACATTTTCGTATTGTTTTCGATTCACTCTATGAATAGTTCTTACTACAATTTTTTTGTCT
AAAGAGTAATACTAGAGATAAACATAAAAAATGTAGAGGTCGAGTTTAGATGCAAGTTCAAGGAGCGAAA
GGTGGATGGGTAGGTTATATAGGGATATAGCACAGAGATATATAGCAAAGAGATACTTTTGAGCAATGTT
TGTGGAAGCGGTATTCGCAATATTTTAGTAGCTCGTTACAGTCCGGTGCGTTTTTGGTTTTTTGAAAGTG
CGTCTTCAGAGCGCTTTTGGTTTTCAAAAGCGCTCTGAAGTTCCTATACTTTCTAGAGAATAGGAACTTC
GGAATAGGAACTTCAAAGCGTTTCCGAAAACGAGCGCTTCCGAAAATGCAACGCGAGCTGCGCACATACA
GCTCACTGTTCACGTCGCACCTATATCTGCGTGTTGCCTGTATATATATATACATGAGAAGAACGGCATA
GTGCGTGTTTATGCTTAAATGCGTACTTATATGCGTCTATTTATGTAGGATGAAAGGTAGTCTAGTACCT
CCTGTGATATTATCCCATTCCATGCGGGGTATCGTATGCTTCCTTCAGCACTACCCTTTAGCTGTTCTAT
ATGCTGCCACTCCTCAATTGGATTAGTCTCATCCTTCAATGCTATCATTTCCTTTGATATTGGATCATAT
GCATAGTACCGAGAAACTAGTGCGAAGTAGTGATCAGGTATTGCTGTTATCTGATGAGTATACGTTGTCC
TGGCCACGGCAGAAGCACGCTTATCGCTCCAATTTCCCACAACATTAGTCAACTCCGTTAGGCCCTTCAT
TGAAAGAAATGAGGTCATCAAATGTCTTCCAATGTGAGATTTTGGGCCATTTTTTATAGCAAAGATTGAA
TAAGGCGCATTTTTCTTCAAAGCTCAGGTGGCACTTTTCGGGGAAATGTGCGCGGAACCCCTATTTGTTT
ATTTTTCTAAATACATTCAAATATGTATCCGCTCATGAGACAATAACCCTGATAAATGCTTCAATAATAT
TGAAAAAGGAAGAGTATGAGTATTCAACATTTCCGTGTCGCCCTTATTCCCTTTTTTGCGGCATTTTGCC
TTCCTGTTTTTGCTCACCCAGAAACGCTGGTGAAAGTAAAAGATGCTGAAGATCAGTTGGGTGCACGAGT
GGGTTACATCGAACTGGATCTCAACAGCGGTAAGATCCTTGAGAGTTTTCGCCCCGAAGAACGTTTTCCA
ATGATGAGCACTTTTAAAGTTCTGCTATGTGGCGCGGTATTATCCCGTGTTGACGCCGGGCAAGAGCAAC
TCGGTCGCCGCATACACTATTCTCAGAATGACTTGGTTGAGTACTCACCAGTCACAGAAAAGCATCTTAC
GGATGGCATGACAGTAAGAGAATTATGCAGTGCTGCCATAACCATGAGTGATAACACTGCGGCCAACTTA
CTTCTGACAACGATCGGAGGACCGAAGGAGCTAACCGCTTTTTTGCACAACATGGGGGATCATGTAACTC
GCCTTGATCGTTGGGAACCGGAGCTGAATGAAGCCATACCAAACGACGAGCGTGACACCACGATGCCTGC
AGCAATGGCAACAACGTTGCGCAAACTATTAACTGGCGAACTACTTACTCTAGCTTCCCGGCAACAATTA
ATAGACTGGATGGAGGCGGATAAAGTTGCAGGACCACTTCTGCGCTCGGCCCTTCCGGCTGGCTGGTTTA
TTGCTGATAAATCTGGAGCCGGTGAGCGTGGGTCTCGCGGTATCATTGCAGCACTGGGGCCAGATGGTAA
GCCCTCCCGTATCGTAGTTATCTACACGACGGGGAGTCAGGCAACTATGGATGAACGAAATAGACAGATC
GCTGAGATAGGTGCCTCACTGATTAAGCATTGGTAACTGTCAGACCAAGTTTACTCATATATACTTTAGA
TTGATTTAAAACTTCATTTTTAATTTAAAAGGATCTAGGTGAAGATCCTTTTTGATAATCTCATGACCAA
AATCCCTTAACGTGAGTTTTCGTTCCACTGAGCGTCAGACCCCGTAGAAAAGATCAAAGGATCTTCTTGA
GATCCTTTTTTTCTGCGCGTAATCTGCTGCTTGCAAACAAAAAAACCACCGCTACCAGCGGTGGTTTGTT
TGCCGGATCAAGAGCTACCAACTCTTTTTCCGAAGGTAACTGGCTTCAGCAGAGCGCAGATACCAAATAC
TGTCCTTCTAGTGTAGCCGTAGTTAGGCCACCACTTCAAGAACTCTGTAGCACCGCCTACATACCTCGCT
CTGCTAATCCTGTTACCAGTGGCTGCTGCCAGTGGCGATAAGTCGTGTCTTACCGGGTTGGACTCAAGAC
GATAGTTACCGGATAAGGCGCAGCGGTCGGGCTGAACGGGGGGTTCGTGCACACAGCCCAGCTTGGAGCG
AACGACCTACACCGAACTGAGATACCTACAGCGTGAGCTATGAGAAAGCGCCACGCTTCCCGAAGGGAGA
AAGGCGGACAGGTATCCGGTAAGCGGCAGGGTCGGAACAGGAGAGCGCACGAGGGAGCTTCCAGGGGGAA
ACGCCTGGTATCTTTATAGTCCTGTCGGGTTTCGCCACCTCTGACTTGAGCGTCGATTTTTGTGATGCTC
GTCAGGGGGGCGGAGCCTATGGAAAAACGCCAGCAACGCGGCCTTTTTACGGTTCCTGGCCTTTTGCTGG
CCTTTTGCTCACATGTTCTTTCCTGCGTTATCCCCTGATTCTGTGGATAACCGTATTACCGCCTTTGAGT
GAGCTGATACCGCTCGCCGCAGCCGAACGACCGAGCGCAGCGAGTCAGTGAGCGAGGAAGCGGAAGAGCG
CCTGATGCGGTATTTTCTCCTTACGCATCTGTGCGGTATTTCACACCGCATATGGTGCACTCTCAGTACA
ATCTGCTCTGATGCCGCATAGTTAAGCCAGTATACACTCCGCTATCGCTACGTGACTGGGTCATGGCTGC
GCCCCGACACCCGCCAACACCCGCTGACGCGCCCTGACGGGCTTGTCTGCTCCCGGCATCCGCTTACAGA
C
