>Addgene plasmid #198172 | pACT2-μ1B (137-423) | depositor partial sequence | sequence record 383830 | Full insert sequence and in frame cloning confirmed by sequencing
ATGGCTTACCCATACGATGTTCCAGATTACGCTAGCTTGGGTGGTCATATGGCCATGGAGGCCCCGGGGA
TCCGAATTCGACAGCAGAGCAACAAGCTGGAGACGGGCAAGTCACGGGTGCCACCCACTGTCACCAACGC
TGTGTCCTGGCGCTCCGAGGGTATCAAGTATAAGAAGAACGAGGTCTTCATTGATGTCATAGAGTCTGTC
AACCTGCTGGTCAATGCCAACGGCAGCGTCCTTCTGAGCGAAATCGTCGGTACCATCAAGCTCAAGGTGT
TTCTGTCAGGAATGCCAGAGCTGCGGCTGGGCCTCAATGACCGCGTGCTCTTCGAGCTCACTGGCCGCAG
CAAGAACAAATCAGTAGAGCTGGAGGATGTAAAATTCCACCAGTGCGTGCGGCTCTCTCGCTTTGACAAC
GACCGCACCATCTCCTTCATCCCGCCTGATGGTGACTTTGAGCTCATGTCATACCGCCTCAGCACCCAGG
TCAAGCCACTGATCTGGATTGAGTCTGTCATTGAGAAGTTCTCCCACAGCCGCGTGGAGATCATGGTCAA
GGCCAAGGGGCAGTTTAAGAAACAGTCAGTGGCCAACGGTGTGGAGATATCTGTGCCTGTACCCAGCGAT
GCCGACTCCCCCAGATTCAAGACCAGTGTGGGCAGCGCCAAGTATGTGCCGGAGAGAAACGTCGTGATTT
GGAGTATTAAGTCTTTCCCGGGGGGCAAGGAGTACTTGATGCGAGCCCACTTTGGCCTCCCCAGTGTGGA
AAAGGAAGAGGTGGAGGGCCGGCCCCCCATCGGGGTCAAGTTTGAGATCCCCTACTTCACCGTCTCTGGG
ATCCAGGTCCGATACATGAAGATCATTGAGAAAAGTGGTTACCAGGCCCTGCCCTGGGTTCGCTACATCA
CCCAGAGTGGCGATTACCAACTTCGTACCAGCTAGACTCGAGAGAT
